>Addgene plasmid #124965 | AV0-hSyn-SV40pA | addgene full sequence | sequence record 243708 | Addgene NGS Result
ATACCGCACAGATGCGTAAGGAGAAAATACCGCATCAGGCGCCCCTGCAGGCAGCTGCGCGCTCGCTCGC
TCACTGAGGCCGCCCGGGCAAAGCCCGGGCGTCGGGCGACCTTTGGTCGCCCGGCCTCAGTGAGCGAGCG
AGCGCGCAGAGAGGGAGTGGCCAACTCCATCACTAGGGGTTCCTGCGGCCCTGCAGAGGGCCCTGCGTAT
GAGTGCAAGTGGGTTTTAGGACCAGGATGAGGCGGGGTGGGGGTGCCTACCTGACGACCGACCCCGACCC
ACTGGACAAGCACCCAACCCCCATTCCCCAAATTGCGCATCCCCTATCAGAGAGGGGGAGGGGAAACAGG
ATGCGGCGAGGCGCGTGCGCACTGCCAGCTTCAGCACCGCGGACAGTGCCTTCGCCCCCGCCTGGCGGCG
CGCGCCACCGCCGCCTCAGCACTGAAGGCGCGCTGACGTCACTCGCCGGTCCCCCGCAAACTCCCCTTCC
CGGCCACCTTGGTCGCGTCCGCGCCGCCGCCGGCCCAGCCGGACCGCACCACGCGAGGCGCGAGATAGGG
GGGCACGGGCGCGACCATCTGCGCTGCGGCGCCGGCGACTCAGCGCTGCCTCAGTCTGCGGTGGGCAGCG
GAGGAGTCGTGTCGTGCCTGAGAGCGCAGTCGAGAAGGTACCGGATCCGCTAGCGCGGCCGCTCGAGAAT
TCTATCGATAAGTAAGTGACTAGAACTTGTTTATTGCAGCTTATAATGGTTACAAATAAAGCAATAGCAT
CACAAATTTCACAAATAAAGCATTTTTTTCACTGCATTCTAGTGGCCGCAGGAACCCCTAGTGATGGAGT
TGGCCACTCCCTCTCTGCGCGCTCGCTCGCTCACTGAGGCCGGGCGACCAAAGGTCGCCCGACGCCCGGG
CGGCCTCAGTGAGCGAGCGAGCGCGCAGCTGCCTGCAGGACATGTGAGCAAAAGGCCAGCAAAAGGCCAG
GAACCGTAAAAAGGCCGCGTTGCTGGCGTTTTTCCATAGGCTCCGCCCCCCTGACGAGCATCACAAAAAT
CGACGCTCAAGTCAGAGGTGGCGAAACCCGACAGGACTATAAAGATACCAGGCGTTTCCCCCTGGAAGCT
CCCTCGTGCGCTCTCCTGTTCCGACCCTGCCGCTTACCGGATACCTGTCCGCCTTTCTCCCTTCGGGAAG
CGTGGCGCTTTCTCATAGCTCACGCTGTAGGTATCTCAGTTCGGTGTAGGTCGTTCGCTCCAAGCTGGGC
TGTGTGCACGAACCCCCCGTTCAGCCCGACCGCTGCACCTTATCCGGTAACTATCGTCTTGAGTCCAACC
CGGTAAGACACGACTTATCGCCACTGGCAGCAGCCACTGGTAACAGGATTAGCAGAGCGAGGTATGTAGG
CGGTGCTACAGAGTTCTTGAAGTGGTGGCCTAACTACGGCTACACTAGAAGAACAGTATTTGGTATCTGC
GCTCTGCTGAAGCCAGTTACCTTCGGAAAAAGAGTTGGTAGCTCTTGATCCGGCAAACAAACCACCGCTG
GTAGCGGTGGTTTTTTTGTTTGCAAGCAGCAGATTACGCGCAGAAAAAAAGGATCTCAAGAAGATCCTTT
GATCTTTTCTACGGGGTCTGACGCTCAGTGGAACGAAAACTCACGTTAAGGGATTTTGGTCATGAGATTA
TCAAAAAGGATCTTCACCTAGATCCTTTTAAATTAAAAATGAAGTTTTAAATCAATCTAAAGTATATATG
AGTAAACTTGGTCTGACAGTTACCAATGCTTAATCAGTGAGGCACCTATCTCAGCGATCTGTCTATTTCG
TTCATCCATAGTTGCCTGACTCCCCGTCGTGTAGATAACTACGATACGGGAGGGCTTACCATCTGGCCCC
AGTGCTGCAATGATACCGCGAGACCCACGCTCACCGGCTCCAGATTTATCAGCAATAAACCAGCCAGCCG
GAAGGGCCGAGCGCAGAAGTGGTCCTGCAACTTTATCCGCCTCCATCCAGTCTATTAATTGTTGCCGGGA
AGCTAGAGTAAGTAGTTCGCCAGTTAATAGTTTGCGCAACGTTGTTGCCATTGCTACAGGCATCGTGGTG
TCACGCTCGTCGTTTGGTATGGCTTCATTCAGCTCCGGTTCCCAACGATCAAGGCGAGTTACATGATCCC
CCATGTTGTGCAAAAAAGCGGTTAGCTCCTTCGGTCCTCCGATCGTTGTCAGAAGTAAGTTGGCCGCAGT
GTTATCACTCATGGTTATGGCAGCACTGCATAATTCTCTTACTGTCATGCCATCCGTAAGATGCTTTTCT
GTGACTGGTGAGTACTCAACCAAGTCATTCTGAGAATAGTGTATGCGGCGACCGAGTTGCTCTTGCCCGG
CGTCAATACGGGATAATACCGCGCCACATAGCAGAACTTTAAAAGTGCTCATCATTGGAAAACGTTCTTC
GGGGCGAAAACTCTCAAGGATCTTACCGCTGTTGAGATCCAGTTCGATGTAACCCACTCGTGCACCCAAC
TGATCTTCAGCATCTTTTACTTTCACCAGCGTTTCTGGGTGAGCAAAAACAGGAAGGCAAAATGCCGCAA
AAAAGGGAATAAGGGCGACACGGAAATGTTGAATACTCATACTCTTCCTTTTTCAATATTATTGAAGCAT
TTATCAGGGTTATTGTCTCATGAGCGGATACATATTTGAATGTATTTAGAAAAATAAACAAATAGGGGTT
CCGCGCACATTTCCCCGAAAAGTGCCACCTGACGTCTAAGAAACCATTATTATCATGACATTAACCTATA
AAAATAGGCGTATCACGAGGCCCTTTCGTCTCGCGCGTTTCGGTGATGACGGTGAAAACCTCTGACACAT
GCAGCTCCCGGAGACGGTCACAGCTTGTCTGTAAGCGGATGCCGGGAGCAGACAAGCCCGTCAGGGCGCG
TCAGCGGGTGTTGGCGGGTGTCGGGGCTGGCTTAACTATGCGGCATCAGAGCAGATTGTACTGAGAGTGC
ACCATAAAATTGTAAACGTTAATATTTTGTTAAAATTCGCGTTAAATTTTTGTTAAATCAGCTCATTTTT
TAACCAATAGACCGAAATCGGCAAAATCCCTTATAAATCAAAAGAATAGCCCGAGATAGAGT
[37 nt withheld, positions 3143-3179]
AAAGAACGTGGACTCCAACGTCAAAGG
[141 nt withheld, positions 3207-3347]
G
[46 nt withheld, positions 3349-3394]
A
[95 nt withheld, positions 3396-3490]
TATGCGGTGTGAA
Features (pLannotate 1.2.2; 12 found; start..end, strand, type, name):
     44..184     -  repeat_region  AAV2 ITR: inverted terminal repeat of adeno-associated virus serotype 2 inverted
    212..659     +  promoter       hSyn promoter: human synapsin I promoter; confers neuron-specific expression (Kügler et al., 2003)
    724..805     +  polyA_signal   SV40 poly(A) signal: SV40 polyadenylation signal
    855..882     -  repeat_region  AAV2 ITR (fragment): inverted terminal repeat of adeno-associated virus serotype 2 inverted
    911..938     -  repeat_region  AAV2 ITR (fragment): inverted terminal repeat of adeno-associated virus serotype 2 inverted
   1011..1599    -  rep_origin     ori: high-copy-number ColE1/pMB1/pBR322/pUC origin of replication
   1770..2630    -  CDS            AmpR: β-lactamase; bla; confers resistance to ampicillin, carbenicillin, and related antibiotics
   2631..2735    -  promoter       AmpR promoter: bla
   2830..2865    +  CDS            rop (fragment): Rop protein, which maintains plasmids at low copy number; rop
   2967..3016    +  misc_feature   bom (fragment): basis of mobility region from pBR322
   3017..3472    -  rep_origin     f1 ori (sequence partly withheld): f1 bacteriophage origin of replication; arrow indicates direction of (+) strand synthesis
   3491..39      +  misc_feature   bom (fragment) (across the origin): basis of mobility region from pBR322
