[The description below was written by a language model from this plasmid's Addgene catalogue record and pLannotate feature annotations shown in this document.]
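Description:
AV0-hSyn-SV40pA is an empty adeno-associated virus (AAV) transfer backbone of about 3.5 kb, designed to receive a gene of interest and express it from the human synapsin I (hSyn) promoter. It carries no insert. The expression cassette consists of the hSyn promoter, which confers neuron-specific expression, followed after a short gap of roughly 60 bp by an SV40 polyadenylation signal. That gap is presumably where a coding sequence is cloned, although the record does not list the cloning sites.

The cassette is flanked by AAV2 inverted terminal repeats, the cis elements needed for replication and packaging of the intervening DNA into AAV particles when rep, cap and helper functions are supplied in trans. The upstream ITR is annotated as a full element. The downstream one appears only as two short fragments, which may reflect the difficulty of sequencing or annotating these GC-rich hairpin repeats or a truncated ITR; the record does not distinguish between these. The minimal promoter and polyadenylation signal leave most of the AAV packaging capacity free for the payload.

For propagation in E. coli, the plasmid has a high-copy ColE1/pUC-type origin and a β-lactamase gene with its own promoter for ampicillin selection. An f1 phage origin is also present, along with small remnants of the pBR322 rop and bom regions that are unlikely to be functional. The listed growth strain is a recombination-deficient host of the kind commonly chosen to keep repeats such as ITRs stable. The typical use is building AAV vectors for neuron-restricted transgene expression.
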