Addgene plasmid #124965: AV0-hSyn-SV40pA
Purpose: (Empty Backbone) Express gene of interest under human Syn promoter
Depositing lab: Kazuhiro Oka. Depositing organization: Baylor College of Medicine.
Backbone
  Vector backbone: AV0-hSyn-SV40pA
  Backbone size (bp): 3514
  Vector type: AAV
Growth in bacteria
  Bacterial resistance: Ampicillin, 100 μg/mL
  Growth temperature: 37°C
  Growth strain: NEB Stable
  Copy number: High Copy
Gene/Insert
  Gene/Insert name: None
Terms and licenses: Academic/Nonprofit Terms; Industry Terms: Not Available to Industry
How to cite: AV0-hSyn-SV40pA was a gift from Kazuhiro Oka (Addgene plasmid # 124965 ; http://n2t.net/addgene:124965 ; RRID:Addgene_124965)
